LOCUS       Exported 7062 bp ds-DNA circular SYN 12-MAY-2021
DEFINITION  Cre-dependent Tetanus toxin light chain construct for conditional
            silencing of neurons..
ACCESSION   .
VERSION     .
KEYWORDS    pAAV-hSyn-FLEX-TeLC-P2A-EYFP-WPRE
SOURCE      synthetic DNA construct
  ORGANISM  synthetic DNA construct
REFERENCE   1 (bases 1 to 7062)
  AUTHORS   Wang et al
  TITLE     Fan Wang Plasmids
  JOURNAL   Unpublished
REFERENCE   2 (bases 1 to 7062)
  AUTHORS   .
  TITLE     Direct Submission
  JOURNAL   Exported May 12, 2021 from SnapGene Server 1.1.58
            http://www.snapgene.com
FEATURES             Location/Qualifiers
     source          1..7062
                     /organism="synthetic DNA construct"
                     /mol_type="other DNA"
     repeat_region   1..130
                     /label=AAV2 ITR (alternate)
                     /note="Functional equivalent of wild-type AAV2 ITR"
     promoter        183..630
                     /label=hSyn promoter
                     /note="human synapsin I promoter; confers neuron-specific
                     expression (Kugler et al., 2003)"
     regulatory      657..666
                     /regulatory_class="other"
                     /note="vertebrate consensus sequence for strong initiation
                     of translation (Kozak, 1987)"
     protein_bind    complement(669..702)
                     /label=lox2272
                     /bound_moiety="Cre recombinase"
                     /note="Cre-mediated recombination occurs in the 8-bp core
                     sequence (GGATACTT). lox2272 sites are compatible with each
                     other, but incompatible with loxP or loxN sites (Lee and
                     Saito, 1988)."
     protein_bind    complement(765..798)
                     /label=loxP
                     /bound_moiety="Cre recombinase"
                     /note="Cre-mediated recombination occurs in the 8-bp core
                     sequence (GCATACAT)."
     CDS             complement(819..1538)
                     /codon_start=1
                     /product="enhanced YFP"
                     /label=EYFP
                     /note="mammalian codon-optimized"
                     /translation="MVSKGEELFTGVVPILVELDGDVNGHKFSVSGEGEGDATYGKLTL
                     KFICTTGKLPVPWPTLVTTFGYGLQCFARYPDHMKQHDFFKSAMPEGYVQERTIFFKDD
                     GNYKTRAEVKFEGDTLVNRIELKGIDFKEDGNILGHKLEYNYNSHNVYIMADKQKNGIK
                     VNFKIRHNIEDGSVQLADHYQQNTPIGDGPVLLPDNHYLSYQSALSKDPNEKRDHMVLL
                     EFVTAAGITLGMDELYK"
     primer_bind     complement(864..885)
                     /label=EGFP-C
                     /note="EGFP, forward primer"
     primer_bind     1213..1232
                     /label=EXFP-R
                     /note="For distinguishing EGFP variants, reverse primer"
     primer_bind     1472..1493
                     /label=EGFP-N
                     /note="EGFP, reverse primer"
     CDS             complement(1539..1595)
                     /codon_start=1
                     /product="2A peptide from porcine teschovirus-1
                     polyprotein"
                     /label=P2A
                     /note="Eukaryotic ribosomes fail to insert a peptide bond
                     between the Gly and Pro residues, yielding separate
                     polypeptides."
                     /translation="ATNFSLLKQAGDVEENPGP"
     protein_bind    3010..3043
                     /label=lox2272
                     /bound_moiety="Cre recombinase"
                     /note="Cre-mediated recombination occurs in the 8-bp core
                     sequence (GGATACTT). lox2272 sites are compatible with each
                     other, but incompatible with loxP or loxN sites (Lee and
                     Saito, 1988)."
     protein_bind    3114..3147
                     /label=loxP
                     /bound_moiety="Cre recombinase"
                     /note="Cre-mediated recombination occurs in the 8-bp core
                     sequence (GCATACAT)."
     misc_feature    3189..3777
                     /label=WPRE
                     /note="woodchuck hepatitis virus posttranscriptional
                     regulatory element"
     primer_bind     complement(3242..3262)
                     /label=WPRE-R
                     /note="WPRE, reverse primer"
     CDS             complement(3660..3671)
                     /codon_start=1
                     /product="Factor Xa recognition and cleavage site"
                     /label=Factor Xa site
                     /translation="IEGR"
     polyA_signal    3809..4285
                     /label=hGH poly(A) signal
                     /note="human growth hormone polyadenylation signal"
     primer_bind     complement(4008..4027)
                     /label=hGH-PA-R
                     /note="Human growth hormone terminator, reverse primer"
     repeat_region   4325..4465
                     /label=AAV2 ITR
                     /note="inverted terminal repeat of adeno-associated virus
                     serotype 2"
     repeat_region   4325..4454
                     /label=AAV2 ITR
     rep_origin      4540..4995
                     /direction=RIGHT
                     /label=f1 ori
                     /note="f1 bacteriophage origin of replication; arrow
                     indicates direction of (+) strand synthesis"
     primer_bind     complement(4627..4646)
                     /label=F1ori-R
                     /note="F1 origin, reverse primer"
     primer_bind     4837..4858
                     /label=F1ori-F
                     /note="F1 origin, forward primer"
     primer_bind     complement(5012..5031)
                     /label=pRS-marker
                     /note="pRS vectors, use to sequence yeast selectable
                     marker"
     primer_bind     5131..5153
                     /label=pGEX 3'
                     /note="pGEX vectors, reverse primer"
     primer_bind     complement(5191..5209)
                     /label=pBRforEco
                     /note="pBR322 vectors, upsteam of EcoRI site, forward
                     primer"
     promoter        5277..5381
                     /gene="bla"
                     /label=AmpR promoter
     CDS             5382..6242
                     /codon_start=1
                     /gene="bla"
                     /product="beta-lactamase"
                     /label=AmpR
                     /note="confers resistance to ampicillin, carbenicillin, and
                     related antibiotics"
                     /translation="MSIQHFRVALIPFFAAFCLPVFAHPETLVKVKDAEDQLGARVGYI
                     ELDLNSGKILESFRPEERFPMMSTFKVLLCGAVLSRIDAGQEQLGRRIHYSQNDLVEYS
                     PVTEKHLTDGMTVRELCSAAITMSDNTAANLLLTTIGGPKELTAFLHNMGDHVTRLDRW
                     EPELNEAIPNDERDTTMPVAMATTLRKLLTGELLTLASRQQLIDWMEADKVAGPLLRSA
                     LPAGWFIADKSGAGERGSRGIIAALGPDGKPSRIVVIYTTGSQATMDERNRQIAEIGAS
                     LIKHW"
     primer_bind     complement(5600..5619)
                     /label=Amp-R
                     /note="Ampicillin resistance gene, reverse primer"
     rep_origin      6413..7001
                     /direction=RIGHT
                     /label=ori
                     /note="high-copy-number ColE1/pMB1/pBR322/pUC origin of
                     replication"
     primer_bind     6902..6921
                     /label=pBR322ori-F
                     /note="pBR322 origin, forward primer"
ORIGIN
        1 cctgcaggca gctgcgcgct cgctcgctca ctgaggccgc ccgggcgtcg ggcgaccttt
       61 ggtcgcccgg cctcagtgag cgagcgagcg cgcagagagg gagtggccaa ctccatcact
      121 aggggttcct gcggccgcac gcgtttaatt aagtgtctag actgcagagg gccctgcgta
      181 tgagtgcaag tgggttttag gaccaggatg aggcggggtg ggggtgccta cctgacgacc
      241 gaccccgacc cactggacaa gcacccaacc cccattcccc aaattgcgca tcccctatca
      301 gagaggggga ggggaaacag gatgcggcga ggcgcgtgcg cactgccagc ttcagcaccg
      361 cggacagtgc cttcgccccc gcctggcggc gcgcgccacc gccgcctcag cactgaaggc
      421 gcgctgacgt cactcgccgg tcccccgcaa actccccttc ccggccacct tggtcgcgtc
      481 cgcgccgccg ccggcccagc cggaccgcac cacgcgaggc gcgagatagg ggggcacggg
      541 cgcgaccatc tgcgctgcgg cgccggcgac tcagcgctgc ctcagtctgc ggtgggcagc
      601 ggaggagtcg tgtcgtgcct gagagcgcag tcgagaaacc ggctagagga tccgccgcca
      661 ccatggccat aacttcgtat aaagtatcct atacgaagtt atatcaaaat aggaagacca
      721 atgcttcacc atcgacccga attgccaagc atcaccatcg acccataact tcgtataatg
      781 tatgctatac gaagttattt cgcctgcagg ggcgcgcctt acttgtacag ctcgtccatg
      841 ccgagagtga tcccggcggc ggtcacgaac tccagcagga ccatgtgatc gcgcttctcg
      901 ttggggtctt tgctcagggc ggactggtag ctcaggtagt ggttgtcggg cagcagcacg
      961 gggccgtcgc cgatgggggt gttctgctgg tagtggtcgg cgagctgcac gctgccgtcc
     1021 tcgatgttgt ggcggatctt gaagttcacc ttgatgccgt tcttctgctt gtcggccatg
     1081 atatagacgt tgtggctgtt gtagttgtac tccagcttgt gccccaggat gttgccgtcc
     1141 tccttgaagt cgatgccctt cagctcgatg cggttcacca gggtgtcgcc ctcgaacttc
     1201 acctcggcgc gggtcttgta gttgccgtcg tccttgaaga agatggtgcg ctcctggacg
     1261 tagccttcgg gcatggcgga cttgaagaag tcgtgctgct tcatgtggtc ggggtagcgg
     1321 gcgaagcact gcaggccgta gccgaaggtg gtcacgaggg tgggccaggg cacgggcagc
     1381 ttgccggtgg tgcagatgaa cttcagggtc agcttgccgt aggtggcatc gccctcgccc
     1441 tcgccggaca cgctgaactt gtggccgttt acgtcgccgt ccagctcgac caggatgggc
     1501 accaccccgg tgaacagctc ctcgcccttg ctcaccattg gcccgggatt ctcttcgaca
     1561 tcccctgctt gtttcaacag ggagaagtta gtggctccgc ttccgttaac agcgctgcta
     1621 gcagcggtac ggttgtacag gttttcacgg atgttggtcg gcgggatgat ttttttgcac
     1681 agaccgatca gtttggaaac cagaccggaa ccgtcgacgt tcctaaaggc gttagtgttc
     1741 accctcatgt tctggccctt atactcggac ttcagatcct tggactctat gttaaagccc
     1801 tcagtatcgt tatatatagt atcatccagc aggttaggta tcttcacagg atcgtggttc
     1861 atggaaaaat agcttaagcg agtctttatg ttaaacttct tgcccagctc tatctcagta
     1921 aagccataca ttatggagtt atacagtatc tgaaacttat cctcgttcac tatatactgg
     1981 ccgttggaat ccttatcaaa ctgatacttc tgctgataga tctgtttgta ggagtcgatg
     2041 tcgatgttcg ggtcgttgca ggaggtaacc tgggacagtt tgttagcgat agctttgtag
     2101 tcgttcaggg ttttttcgta caggtcgttt ttgatatcga tggagatcag gttagcgtcc
     2161 tgaccaccga aggtgaagag ctcttcagcg gagatcgggt aggtgtgctg catgtagatt
     2221 tcctgtttgg acgggatgat ttcgtgggag gaaacctgca tgccgtacag accgtgcaga
     2281 acgtggatca gttcgtgcat cagcagcaga gccgggtcct ggaagtattt ggatttaccg
     2341 atggtcaggg aggtgatgtt ttcgataacg ttgtcgaagg tcggtacgta ttccgggcag
     2401 aaagccatct gcatgatgga accgaaaccg tcacggcacg ggaagtagtt tttgttgtca
     2461 acacgcagaa cgataccacg aacttcgttt ttgttcagaa ccggacccgg accgaagatg
     2521 atcaggttgg tcagcatagc ggatttggtg gtagcaccgg acggatcctg ttccagcagg
     2581 ttgaaggaaa cggagttgga gttggtgtcg aatttgtcca gcagggagta ggagttaccc
     2641 aggtacggga tagcgttgat gattttgtcc agcagagctt caccagcaac gttgtttttg
     2701 atacggttga acagtttaac catggtctgc aggaaacggt ctttgtcgga gtcggtacgc
     2761 aggtagttcg ggtcgtagta ttcggaagca ccttcgatca gggaggacgg cgggttgaag
     2821 tcttccggtt tggtaccaaa ttcgtaacgt tccggaacga tccagatacg gtcggtgatt
     2881 ttgaaggctt tgtagtagat gtctagacct ttgcagtacg gcggttccat catgatgatg
     2941 gtgtcgttgt taaccgggtc ggagtaacgg aagttgttga tggtgatcgg cataccggtt
     3001 tctcgacgca taacttcgta taggatactt tatacgaagt tatctttggg attcttccta
     3061 ttttgatcca agcatcacca tcgaccctct agtccagatc tcaccatcga cccataactt
     3121 cgtatagcat acattatacg aagttatgtc cctcgaagag gttcgaattc gatatcaagc
     3181 ttatcgataa tcaacctctg gattacaaaa tttgtgaaag attgactggt attcttaact
     3241 atgttgctcc ttttacgcta tgtggatacg ctgctttaat gcctttgtat catgctattg
     3301 cttcccgtat ggctttcatt ttctcctcct tgtataaatc ctggttgctg tctctttatg
     3361 aggagttgtg gcccgttgtc aggcaacgtg gcgtggtgtg cactgtgttt gctgacgcaa
     3421 cccccactgg ttggggcatt gccaccacct gtcagctcct ttccgggact ttcgctttcc
     3481 ccctccctat tgccacggcg gaactcatcg ccgcctgcct tgcccgctgc tggacagggg
     3541 ctcggctgtt gggcactgac aattccgtgg tgttgtcggg gaaatcatcg tcctttcctt
     3601 ggctgctcgc ctatgttgcc acctggattc tgcgcgggac gtccttctgc tacgtccctt
     3661 cggccctcaa tccagcggac cttccttccc gcggcctgct gccggctctg cggcctcttc
     3721 cgcgtcttcg ccttcgccct cagacgagtc ggatctccct ttgggccgcc tccccgcatc
     3781 gataccgagc gctgctcgag agatctacgg gtggcatccc tgtgacccct ccccagtgcc
     3841 tctcctggcc ctggaagttg ccactccagt gcccaccagc cttgtcctaa taaaattaag
     3901 ttgcatcatt ttgtctgact aggtgtcctt ctataatatt atggggtgga ggggggtggt
     3961 atggagcaag gggcaagttg ggaagacaac ctgtagggcc tgcggggtct attgggaacc
     4021 aagctggagt gcagtggcac aatcttggct cactgcaatc tccgcctcct gggttcaagc
     4081 gattctcctg cctcagcctc ccgagttgtt gggattccag gcatgcatga ccaggctcag
     4141 ctaatttttg tttttttggt agagacgggg tttcaccata ttggccaggc tggtctccaa
     4201 ctcctaatct caggtgatct acccaccttg gcctcccaaa ttgctgggat tacaggcgtg
     4261 aaccactgct cccttccctg tccttctgat tttgtaggta accacgtgcg gaccgagcgg
     4321 ccgcaggaac ccctagtgat ggagttggcc actccctctc tgcgcgctcg ctcgctcact
     4381 gaggccgggc gaccaaaggt cgcccgacgc ccgggctttg cccgggcggc ctcagtgagc
     4441 gagcgagcgc gcagctgcct gcaggggcgc ctgatgcggt attttctcct tacgcatctg
     4501 tgcggtattt cacaccgcat annnnnnnnn nnnnnnnnnn nnnnnnnnnn nnnnnnnnnn
     4561 nnnnnnnnnn nnnnnnnnnn nnnnnnnnnn nnnnnnnnnn nnnnnnnnnn nnnnnntnnn
     4621 nnnnnnnnnn nnnnnnnnnn nnnnnnnnnn nnnnnnnnnn nnncnnnnnn nnnnnnnnnn
     4681 nnnnnnnnnn nnnnnnnnnn nnnnnnnnnn nnnnnnnnnn nnnnnnnnnn nnnnnnnnnn
     4741 nnnnnnnnnn nnnnnnnnnn nnnnnnnnnn nnnnnnnnnn nnnnnnnnnn nnnnnnnnnn
     4801 nnnnnccttt gacgttggag tccacgttct ttaatagtgg actcttgttc caaactggaa
     4861 caacactcaa ctctatctcg ggctattctt ttgatttata agggattttg ccgatttcgg
     4921 tctattggtt aaaaaatgag ctgatttaac aaaaatttaa cgcgaatttt aacaaaatat
     4981 taacgtttac aattttatgg tgcactctca gtacaatctg ctctgatgcc gcatagttaa
     5041 gccagccccg acacccgcca acacccgctg acgcgccctg acgggcttgt ctgctcccgg
     5101 catccgctta cagacaagct gtgaccgtct ccgggagctg catgtgtcag aggttttcac
     5161 cgtcatcacc gaaacgcgcg agacgaaagg gcctcgtgat acgcctattt ttataggtta
     5221 atgtcatgat aataatggtt tcttagacgt caggtggcac ttttcgggga aatgtgcgcg
     5281 gaacccctat ttgtttattt ttctaaatac attcaaatat gtatccgctc atgagacaat
     5341 aaccctgata aatgcttcaa taatattgaa aaaggaagag tatgagtatt caacatttcc
     5401 gtgtcgccct tattcccttt tttgcggcat tttgccttcc tgtttttgct cacccagaaa
     5461 cgctggtgaa agtaaaagat gctgaagatc agttgggtgc acgagtgggt tacatcgaac
     5521 tggatctcaa cagcggtaag atccttgaga gttttcgccc cgaagaacgt tttccaatga
     5581 tgagcacttt taaagttctg ctatgtggcg cggtattatc ccgtattgac gccgggcaag
     5641 agcaactcgg tcgccgcata cactattctc agaatgactt ggttgagtac tcaccagtca
     5701 cagaaaagca tcttacggat ggcatgacag taagagaatt atgcagtgct gccataacca
     5761 tgagtgataa cactgcggcc aacttacttc tgacaacgat cggaggaccg aaggagctaa
     5821 ccgctttttt gcacaacatg ggggatcatg taactcgcct tgatcgttgg gaaccggagc
     5881 tgaatgaagc cataccaaac gacgagcgtg acaccacgat gcctgtagca atggcaacaa
     5941 cgttgcgcaa actattaact ggcgaactac ttactctagc ttcccggcaa caattaatag
     6001 actggatgga ggcggataaa gttgcaggac cacttctgcg ctcggccctt ccggctggct
     6061 ggtttattgc tgataaatct ggagccggtg agcgtgggtc tcgcggtatc attgcagcac
     6121 tggggccaga tggtaagccc tcccgtatcg tagttatcta cacgacgggg agtcaggcaa
     6181 ctatggatga acgaaataga cagatcgctg agataggtgc ctcactgatt aagcattggt
     6241 aactgtcaga ccaagtttac tcatatatac tttagattga tttaaaactt catttttaat
     6301 ttaaaaggat ctaggtgaag atcctttttg ataatctcat gaccaaaatc ccttaacgtg
     6361 agttttcgtt ccactgagcg tcagaccccg tagaaaagat caaaggatct tcttgagatc
     6421 ctttttttct gcgcgtaatc tgctgcttgc aaacaaaaaa accaccgcta ccagcggtgg
     6481 tttgtttgcc ggatcaagag ctaccaactc tttttccgaa ggtaactggc ttcagcagag
     6541 cgcagatacc aaatactgtt cttctagtgt agccgtagtt aggccaccac ttcaagaact
     6601 ctgtagcacc gcctacatac ctcgctctgc taatcctgtt accagtggct gctgccagtg
     6661 gcgataagtc gtgtcttacc gggttggact caagacgata gttaccggat aaggcgcagc
     6721 ggtcgggctg aacggggggt tcgtgcacac agcccagctt ggagcgaacg acctacaccg
     6781 aactgagata cctacagcgt gagctatgag aaagcgccac gcttcccgaa gggagaaagg
     6841 cggacaggta tccggtaagc ggcagggtcg gaacaggaga gcgcacgagg gagcttccag
     6901 ggggaaacgc ctggtatctt tatagtcctg tcgggtttcg ccacctctga cttgagcgtc
     6961 gatttttgtg atgctcgtca ggggggcgga gcctatggaa aaacgccagc aacgcggcct
     7021 ttttacggtt cctggccttt tgctggcctt ttgctcacat gt
//
