[The description below was written by a language model from this plasmid's Addgene catalogue record and the feature table of its GenBank file.]
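Description:
pAAV-hSyn-FLEX-TeLC-P2A-EYFP-WPRE is an adeno-associated virus transfer plasmid for Cre-dependent expression of tetanus toxin light chain (TeLC) in neurons. The bacterial backbone carries a high-copy ColE1/pUC-type origin, an f1 phage origin and a beta-lactamase gene conferring ampicillin resistance. Two AAV2 inverted terminal repeats flank the expression cassette, so the region between them can be packaged into recombinant AAV particles for delivery to mammalian cells. The catalogue lists a total size of 7073 bp, whereas the held sequence record is 7062 bp, a small discrepancy the record does not explain.

Within the ITRs, the human synapsin I promoter restricts expression to neurons. Downstream lies a FLEX (double-inverted) switch: a lox2272/loxP pair on each side of the synthetic TeLC-P2A-EYFP insert, with the two pairs in opposite orientations. The EYFP and P2A coding sequences are annotated on the complementary strand, showing that the cassette sits in antisense orientation relative to the promoter. The TeLC coding region itself is not annotated in the feature table, but presumably occupies the unannotated stretch between P2A and the distal lox2272 site. Cre recombinase inverts the cassette and then excises one site of each pair, locking it in the sense orientation. The P2A peptide causes ribosomal skipping, so TeLC and the EYFP reporter are made as separate proteins from one transcript. A WPRE enhances transcript stability and expression, and a human growth hormone polyadenylation signal terminates the message.

The stated purpose is conditional silencing of neurons. TeLC blocks synaptic vesicle release, so Cre-expressing neuronal populations are functionally silenced, with EYFP fluorescence marking the affected cells.
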