Addgene plasmid #135391: pAAV-hSyn-FLEX-TeLC-P2A-EYFP-WPRE
Purpose: Cre-dependent Tetanus toxin light chain construct for conditional silencing of neurons.
Depositing lab: Fan Wang. Depositing organization: Duke University.
Backbone
  Vector backbone: pAAV
  Backbone size w/o insert (bp): 4891
  Total vector size (bp): 7073
  Vector type: Mammalian Expression, AAV
Growth in bacteria
  Bacterial resistance: Ampicillin, 100 μg/mL
  Growth temperature: 30°C
  Growth strain: NEB Stable
  Copy number: High Copy
Gene/Insert
  Gene/Insert name: TeLC-P2A-EYFP (alt names: TeLC; EYFP)
  Species: Synthetic
  Insert size (bp): 2182
  Promoter: hSynapsin
  Cloning method: Restriction Enzyme; 5′ cloning site AscI (not destroyed); 3′ cloning site AgeI (not destroyed)
  Sequencing primers: 5′ Loxp-F; 3′ Loxp-R
Terms and licenses: Academic/Nonprofit Terms; Industry Terms: Not Available to Industry
Depositor comments: Funded by the BRAIN initiative
How to cite: pAAV-hSyn-FLEX-TeLC-P2A-EYFP-WPRE was a gift from Fan Wang (Addgene plasmid # 135391 ; http://n2t.net/addgene:135391 ; RRID:Addgene_135391)
